Addgene plasmid #144190: TFORF2894
Purpose: Lentiviral vector for overexpressing transcription factor ORFs with unique 24-bp barcodes. Barcodes facilitate identification of transcription factors in pooled screens.
Depositing lab: Feng Zhang. Depositing organization: Broad Institute. Publication: A transcription factor atlas of directed differentiation. Joung J, Ma S, Tay T, Geiger-Schuller KR, Kirchgatterer PC, Verdine VK, Guo B, Arias-Garcia MA, Allen WE, Singh A, Kuksenko O, Abudayyeh OO, Gootenberg JS, Fu Z, Macrae RK, Buenrostro JD, Regev A, Zhang F. Cell. 2023 Jan 5;186(1):209-229.e26. doi: 10.1016/j.cell.2022.11.026. PubMed 36608654.
Backbone
  Vector backbone: pLX_TRC317
  Backbone manufacturer: Broad Institute Genetic Perturbation Platform
  Backbone size w/o insert (bp): 8264
  Vector type: Mammalian Expression, Lentiviral
  Selectable markers: Puromycin
Growth in bacteria
  Bacterial resistance: Ampicillin, 100 μg/mL
  Growth temperature: 37°C
  Growth strain: NEB Stable
  Copy number: High Copy
Gene/Insert
  Gene/Insert name: MTA1
  Species: H. sapiens (human)
  Insert size (bp): 1394
  Entrez Gene: MTA1
  Promoter: EF1a
  Cloning method: Unknown
  Sequencing primers: 5′ GGGTGGAGACTGAAGTTAGGCCAG; 3′ CACATAGCGTAAAAGGAGCAACATAG
Terms and licenses: Academic/Nonprofit Terms; Industry Terms: Not Available to Industry
Depositor comments: NM_001203258,ENST00000438610 . The transcription factor ORF portion of this plasmid was synthesized by Genewiz. Please test multiple small colonies in case of plasmid recombination. To make this collection available in a timely manner, a portion of this collection was not fully sequenced by Addgene. If an Addgene verified full plasmid sequence is not available, please contact us prior to placing an order to request the full sequence.
How to cite: TFORF2894 was a gift from Feng Zhang (Addgene plasmid # 144190 ; http://n2t.net/addgene:144190 ; RRID:Addgene_144190)
