[The description below was written by a language model from this plasmid's Addgene catalogue record and pLannotate feature annotations shown in this document.]
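Description:
TFORF2894 is a lentiviral mammalian expression plasmid built on the pLX_TRC317 backbone. It belongs to a barcoded transcription factor ORF collection designed for pooled overexpression screens. It carries a human MTA1 open reading frame, recorded as a roughly 1.4 kb synthesized insert corresponding to a specific annotated transcript isoform, under the strong constitutive EF-1α promoter. MTA1 is a transcriptional coregulator and a component of the NuRD histone deacetylase complex. The annotation detects MTA1 as two adjacent fragments immediately downstream of the promoter. According to the catalogue entry, each plasmid in the collection carries a unique 24-bp barcode that identifies the ORF in pooled experiments. The barcode is not annotated in the feature table, so its exact position is not stated. A WPRE follows the insert region and enhances transcript stability and expression.

The viral architecture is that of a third-generation, self-inactivating vector. An RSV promoter drives a truncated HIV-1 5' LTR, which is followed by the Ψ packaging signal, a gag fragment, the RRE for Rev-dependent nuclear export and a cPPT/CTS. The genome ends in a ΔU3 3' LTR with an SV40 polyadenylation signal after it. Upstream of the EF-1α cassette, an SV40 promoter/origin region drives puromycin N-acetyltransferase, which allows selection of transduced mammalian cells. In bacteria, the plasmid is maintained by a high-copy ColE1/pUC-type origin and selected with ampicillin through β-lactamase. An f1 origin and remnants of lac, T7 and T3 elements also remain from the cloning backbone. The depositor cautions that the plasmid can recombine during propagation, which is a common issue with LTR-containing vectors. The sequenced record of 9,658 nt matches the sum of the stated backbone and insert sizes.
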