Features (pLannotate 1.2.2; 32 found; start..end, strand, type, name):
      5..231     +  promoter       RSV promoter: Rous sarcoma virus enhancer/promoter
    232..412     +  LTR            5' LTR (truncated): truncated 5' long terminal repeat (LTR) from HIV-1
    459..584     +  misc_feature   HIV-1 Ψ: packaging signal of human immunodeficiency virus type 1
    568..931     +  CDS            HIV-1 gag (fragment): gag protein from human immunodeficiency virus 1; gag
   1077..1310    +  misc_feature   RRE: The Rev response element (RRE) of HIV-1 allows for Rev-dependent mRNA export from the nucleus to the cytoplasm.
   1687..1713    +  CDS            Rev (fragment): human immunodeficiency virus 1 (HIV-1) Rev protein; rev; enhances nuclear export of unspliced and incompletely spliced viral mRNAs
   1720..1743    +  promoter       SV40 promoter (fragment): SV40 early promoter
   1744..1815    +  promoter       SV40 promoter (fragment): SV40 enhancer and early promoter
   1839..1974    +  rep_origin     SV40 ori: SV40 origin of replication
   2020..2616    +  CDS            PuroR (fragment): puromycin N-acetyltransferase; pac from Streptomyces; confers resistance to puromycin
   2665..2782    +  misc_feature   cPPT/CTS: central polypurine tract and central termination sequence of HIV-1
   2847..2913    +  CDS            small t antigen (fragment): SV40 (simian virus 40) small t antigen
   2920..4098    +  promoter       EF-1α promoter: strong constitutive promoter for human elongation factor EF-1α
   4115..5305    +  CDS            MTA1 (fragment): MTA1_HUMAN - Experimental evidence at protein level: Swiss-Prot protein existence level 1. Transcriptional coregulator which can act as both a transcriptional corepressor and coactivator. As a part of the histone- deacetylase multiprotein complex (NuRD), regulates transcription of its targets by modifying the acetylation status of the target chromatin and cofactor accessibility to the target DNA. In conjunction with other components of NuRD, acts as a transcriptional corepressor of BRCA1, ESR1, TFF1 and CDKN1A. Acts as a transcriptional coactivator of BCAS3, PAX5 and SUMO2, independent of the
   5307..5405    +  CDS            MTA1 (fragment): MTA1_HUMAN - Experimental evidence at protein level: Swiss-Prot protein existence level 1. Transcriptional coregulator which can act as both a transcriptional corepressor and coactivator. As a part of the histone- deacetylase multiprotein complex (NuRD), regulates transcription of its targets by modifying the acetylation status of the target chromatin and cofactor accessibility to the target DNA. In conjunction with other components of NuRD, acts as a transcriptional corepressor of BRCA1, ESR1, TFF1 and CDKN1A. Acts as a transcriptional coactivator of BCAS3, PAX5 and SUMO2, independent of the
   5420..5473    +  promoter       U6 promoter (fragment): RNA polymerase III promoter for human U6 snRNA
   5515..6103    +  misc_feature   WPRE: woodchuck hepatitis virus posttranscriptional regulatory element
   6154..6173    +  misc_feature   cPPT/CTS (fragment): central polypurine tract and central termination sequence of HIV-1
   6175..6408    +  LTR            3' LTR (ΔU3): self-inactivating 3' long terminal repeat (LTR) from HIV-1
   6486..6607    +  polyA_signal   SV40 poly(A) signal: SV40 polyadenylation signal
   6647..6782    +  rep_origin     SV40 ori: SV40 origin of replication
   6803..6821    -  promoter       T7 promoter: promoter for bacteriophage T7 RNA polymerase
   6829..6984    +  CDS            lacZα (fragment): LacZα fragment of β-galactosidase; lacZ fragment
   6989..7417    +  rep_origin     f1 ori (sequence partly withheld): f1 bacteriophage origin of replication; arrow indicates direction of (+) strand synthesis
   7470..7574    +  promoter       AmpR promoter: bla
   7575..8435    +  CDS            AmpR: β-lactamase; bla; confers resistance to ampicillin, carbenicillin, and related antibiotics
   8606..9194    +  rep_origin     ori: high-copy-number ColE1/pMB1/pBR322/pUC origin of replication
   9377..9469    +  CDS            lacI (fragment): lac repressor; lacI; The lac repressor binds to the lac operator to inhibit transcription in E. coli. This inhibition can be relieved by adding lactose or isopropyl-β-D-thiogalactopyranoside (IPTG).
   9482..9503    +  protein_bind   CAP binding site: CAP binding activates transcription in the presence of cAMP. E. coli catabolite activator protein
   9518..9548    +  promoter       lac promoter: promoter for the E. coli lac operon
   9556..9572    +  protein_bind   lac operator: The lac repressor binds to the lac operator to inhibit transcription in E. coli. This inhibition can be relieved by adding lactose or isopropyl-β-D-thiogalactopyranoside (IPTG). lac repressor encoded by lacI
   9617..9635    +  promoter       T3 promoter: promoter for bacteriophage T3 RNA polymerase
>Addgene plasmid #144190 | TFORF2894 | addgene full sequence | sequence record 404092 | Addgene NGS Result
TTAATGTAGTCTTATGCAATACTCTTGTAGTCTTGCAACATGGTAACGATGAGTTAGCAACATGCCTTAC
AAGGAGAGAAAAAGCACCGTGCATGCCGATTGGTGGAAGTAAGGTGGTACGATCGTGCCTTATTAGGAAG
GCAACAGACGGGTCTGACATGGATTGGACGAACCACTGAATTGCCGCATTGCAGAGATATTGTATTTAAG
TGCCTAGCTCGATACATAAACGGGTCTCTCTGGTTAGACCAGATCTGAGCCTGGGAGCTCTCTGGCTAAC
TAGGGAACCCACTGCTTAAGCCTCAATAAAGCTTGCCTTGAGTGCTTCAAGTAGTGTGTGCCCGTCTGTT
GTGTGACTCTGGTAACTAGAGATCCCTCAGACCCTTTTAGTCAGTGTGGAAAATCTCTAGCAGTGGCGCC
CGAACAGGGACTTGAAAGCGAAAGGGAAACCAGAGGAGCTCTCTCGACGCAGGACTCGGCTTGCTGAAGC
GCGCACGGCAAGAGGCGAGGGGCGGCGACTGGTGAGTACGCCAAAAATTTTGACTAGCGGAGGCTAGAAG
GAGAGAGATGGGTGCGAGAGCGTCAGTATTAAGCGGGGGAGAATTAGATCGCGATGGGAAAAAATTCGGT
TAAGGCCAGGGGGAAAGAAAAAATATAAATTAAAACATATAGTATGGGCAAGCAGGGAGCTAGAACGATT
CGCAGTTAATCCTGGCCTGTTAGAAACATCAGAAGGCTGTAGACAAATACTGGGACAGCTACAACCATCC
CTTCAGACAGGATCAGAAGAACTTAGATCATTATATAATACAGTAGCAACCCTCTATTGTGTGCATCAAA
GGATAGAGATAAAAGACACCAAGGAAGCTTTAGACAAGATAGAGGAAGAGCAAAACAAAAGTAAGACCAC
CGCACAGCAAGCGGCCGCTGATCTTCAGACCTGGAGGAGGAGATATGAGGGACAATTGGAGAAGTGAATT
ATATAAATATAAAGTAGTAAAAATTGAACCATTAGGAGTAGCACCCACCAAGGCAAAGAGAAGAGTGGTG
CAGAGAGAAAAAAGAGCAGTGGGAATAGGAGCTTTGTTCCTTGGGTTCTTGGGAGCAGCAGGAAGCACTA
TGGGCGCAGCGTCAATGACGCTGACGGTACAGGCCAGACAATTATTGTCTGGTATAGTGCAGCAGCAGAA
CAATTTGCTGAGGGCTATTGAGGCGCAACAGCATCTGTTGCAACTCACAGTCTGGGGCATCAAGCAGCTC
CAGGCAAGAATCCTGGCTGTGGAAAGATACCTAAAGGATCAACAGCTCCTGGGGATTTGGGGTTGCTCTG
GAAAACTCATTTGCACCACTGCTGTGCCTTGGAATGCTAGTTGGAGTAATAAATCTCTGGAACAGATTTG
GAATCACACGACCTGGATGGAGTGGGACAGAGAAATTAACAATTACACAAGCTTAATACACTCCTTAATT
GAAGAATCGCAAAACCAGCAAGAAAAGAATGAACAAGAATTATTGGAATTAGATAAATGGGCAAGTTTGT
GGAATTGGTTTAACATAACAAATTGGCTGTGGTATATAAAATTATTCATAATGATAGTAGGAGGCTTGGT
AGGTTTAAGAATAGTTTTTGCTGTACTTTCTATAGTGAATAGAGTTAGGCAGGGATATTCACCATTATCG
TTTCAGACCCACCTCCCAACCCCGAGGGGACCCATGCATTGCATCTCAATTAGTCAGCAACCAGGTGTGG
AAAGTCCCCAGGCTCCCCAGCAGGCAGAAGTATGCAAAGCATGCGTCTCAATTAGTCAGCAACCATAGTC
CCGCCCCTAACTCCGCCCATCCCGCCCCTAACTCCGCCCAGTTCCGCCCATTCTCCGCCCCATGGCTGAC
TAATTTTTTTTATTTATGCAGAGGCCGAGGCCGCCTCGGCCTCTGAGCTATTCCAGAAGTAGTGAGGAGG
CTTTTTTGGAGGCCTAGGCTTTTGCAAAAAGCTTTCTAGAGGTACCACCGGAGCTTACCATGACCGAGTA
CAAGCCCACGGTGCGCCTCGCCACCCGCGACGACGTCCCCAGGGCCGTACGCACCCTCGCCGCCGCGTTC
GCCGACTACCCCGCCACGCGCCACACCGTCGATCCGGACCGCCACATCGAGCGGGTCACCGAGCTGCAAG
AACTCTTCCTCACGCGCGTCGGGCTCGACATCGGCAAGGTGTGGGTCGCGGACGACGGCGCCGCCGTGGC
GGTCTGGACCACGCCGGAGAGCGTCGAAGCGGGGGCGGTGTTCGCCGAGATCGGCCCGCGCATGGCCGAG
TTGAGCGGTTCCCGGCTGGCCGCGCAGCAACAGATGGAAGGCCTCCTGGCGCCGCACCGGCCCAAGGAGC
CCGCGTGGTTCCTGGCCACCGTCGGCGTCTCGCCCGACCACCAGGGCAAGGGTCTGGGCAGCGCCGTCGT
GCTCCCCGGAGTGGAGGCGGCCGAGCGCGCCGGGGTGCCCGCCTTCCTGGAGACCTCCGCGCCCCGCAAC
CTCCCCTTCTACGAGCGGCTCGGCTTCACCGTCACCGCCGACGTCGAGGTGCCCGAAGGACCGCGCACCT
GGTGCATGACCCGCAAGCCCGGTGCCAGTTAACGAATTCTAGATCTTGAGACAAATGGCAGTATTCATCC
ACAATTTTAAAAGAAAAGGGGGGATTGGGGGGTACAGTGCAGGGGAAAGAATAGTAGACATAATAGCAAC
AGACATACAAACTAAAGAATTACAAAAACAAATTACAAAAATTCAAAATTTTCGGGTTTATTACAGGGAC
AGCAGAGATCCACTTTGGCGCCGGCTCGAGGCCTGCAGGTGCAAAGATGGATAAAGTTTTAAACAGAGAG
GAATCTTTGCAGCTAATGGACCTTCTAGGTCTTGAAAGGAGTGGGAATTGGCTCCGGTGCCCGTCAGTGG
GCAGAGCGCACATCGCCCACAGTCCCCGAGAAGTTGGGGGGAGGGGTCGGCAATTGAACCGGTGCCTAGA
GAAGGTGGCGCGGGGTAAACTGGGAAAGTGATGTCGTGTACTGGCTCCGCCTTTTTCCCGAGGGTGGGGG
AGAACCGTATATAAGTGCAGTAGTCGCCGTGAACGTTCTTTTTCGCAACGGGTTTGCCGCCAGAACACAG
GTAAGTGCCGTGTGTGGTTCCCGCGGGCCTGGCCTCTTTACGGGTTATGGCCCTTGCGTGCCTTGAATTA
CTTCCACCTGGCTGCAGTACGTGATTCTTGATCCCGAGCTTCGGGTTGGAAGTGGGTGGGAGAGTTCGAG
GCCTTGCGCTTAAGGAGCCCCTTCGCCTCGTGCTTGAGTTGAGGCCTGGCCTGGGCGCTGGGGCCGCCGC
GTGCGAATCTGGTGGCACCTTCGCGCCTGTCTCGCTGCTTTCGATAAGTCTCTAGCCATTTAAAATTTTT
GATGACCTGCTGCGACGCTTTTTTTCTGGCAAGATAGTCTTGTAAATGCGGGCCAAGATCTGCACACTGG
TATTTCGGTTTTTGGGGCCGCGGGCGGCGACGGGGCCCGTGCGTCCCAGCGCACATGTTCGGCGAGGCGG
GGCCTGCGAGCGCGGCCACCGAGAATCGGACGGGGGTAGTCTCAAGCTGGCCGGCCTGCTCTGGTGCCTG
GCCTCGCGCCGCCGTGTATCGCCCCGCCCTGGGCGGCAAGGCTGGCCCGGTCGGCACCAGTTGCGTGAGC
GGAAAGATGGCCGCTTCCCGGCCCTGCTGCAGGGAGCTCAAAATGGAGGACGCGGCGCTCGGGAGAGCGG
GCGGGTGAGTCACCCACACAAAGGAAAAGGGCCTTTCCGTCCTCAGCCGTCGCTTCATGTGACTCCACGG
AGTACCGGGCGCCGTCCAGGCACCTCGATTAGTTCTCGAGCTTTTGGAGTACGTCGTCTTTAGGTTGGGG
GGAGGGGTTTTATGCGATGGAGTTTCCCCACACTGAGTGGGTGGAGACTGAAGTTAGGCCAGCTTGGCAC
TTGATGTAATTCTCCTTGGAATTTGCCCTTTTTGAGTTTGGATCTTGGTTCATTCTCAAGCCTCAGACAG
TGGTTCAAAGTTTTTTTCTTCCATTTCAGGTGTCGTGAGGCTAGCACCGCCACCATGGCCGCCAACATGT
ACAGGGTCGGAGACTACGTCTACTTTGAGAACTCCTCCAGCAACCCATACCTGATCCGGAGAATCGAGGA
GCTCAACAAGACGGCCAATGGGAACGTGGAGGCCAAAGTGGTGTGCTTCTACCGGAGGCGGGACATCTCC
AGCACCCTCATCGCCCTGGCCGACAAGCACGCAACCCTGTCAGTCTGCTATAAGGCCGGACCGGGGGCGG
ACAACGGCGAGGAAGGGGAAATAGAAGAGGAAATGGAGAACCCGGAAATGGTGGACCTGCCCGAGAAACT
AAAGCACCAGCTGCGGCATCGGGAGCTGTTCCTCTCCCGGCAGCTGGAGTCTCTGCCCGCCACGCACATC
AGGGGCAAGTGCAGCGTCACCCTGCTCAACGAGACCGAGTCGCTCAAGTCCTACCTGGAGCGGGAGGATT
TCTTCTTCTATTCTCTAGTCTACGACCCACAGCAGAAGACCCTGCTGGCAGATAAAGGAGAGATTCGAGT
AGGAAACCGGTACCAGGCAGACATCACCGACTTGTTAAAAGAAGGCGAGGAGGATGGCCGAGACCAGTCC
AGGTTGGAGACCCAGGTGTGGGAGGCGCACAACCCACTCACAGACAAGCAGATCGACCAGTTCCTGGTGG
TGGCCCGCTCTGTGGGCACCTTCGCACGGGCCCTGGACTGCAGCAGCTCCGTCCGACAGCCCAGCCTGCA
CATGAGCGCCGCAGCTGCCTCCCGAGACATCACCCTGTTCCACGCCATGGATACTCTCCACAAGAACATC
TACGACATCTCCAAGGCCATCTCGGCGCTGGTGCCGCAGGGCGGGCCCGTGCTCTGCAGGGACGAGATGG
AGGAGTGGTCTGCATCAGAGGCCAACCTTTTCGAGGAAGCCCTGGAAAAATATGGGAAGGATTTCACGGA
CATTCAGCAAGATTTTCTCCCGTGGAAGTCGCTGACCAGCATCATTGAGTACTACTACATGTGGAAGACC
ACCGACAGATACGTGCAGCAGAAACGCTTGAAAGCAGCTGAAGCTGAGAGCAAGTTAAAGCAAGTTTATA
TTCCCAACTATAACAAGCCAAATCCGAACCAAATCAGCGTCAACAACGTCAAGGCCGGTGTGGTGAACGG
CACGGGGGCGCCGGGCCAGAGCCCTGGGGCTGGCCGGGCCTGCGAGAGCTGTTACATGTCGTCTCTGCGC
ATCTTGTTGGACATATTGGAAGAAATATGGTGGCTTGAAAATGCCAACCCGGTTAGATGGAGAGAGGCCA
GGACCAAACCGCAGTAGTAATGAACTAGTCCGTAACTTGAAAGTATTTCGATTTCTTGGCTTTATATATC
TTGTGGAAAGGACGATTTCCAAGGAGCGCGCCAACGGTGACGCGTTAAGTCGACAATCAACCTCTGGATT
ACAAAATTTGTGAAAGATTGACTGGTATTCTTAACTATGTTGCTCCTTTTACGCTATGTGGATACGCTGC
TTTAATGCCTTTGTATCATGCTATTGCTTCCCGTATGGCTTTCATTTTCTCCTCCTTGTATAAATCCTGG
TTGCTGTCTCTTTATGAGGAGTTGTGGCCCGTTGTCAGGCAACGTGGCGTGGTGTGCACTGTGTTTGCTG
ACGCAACCCCCACTGGTTGGGGCATTGCCACCACCTGTCAGCTCCTTTCCGGGACTTTCGCTTTCCCCCT
CCCTATTGCCACGGCGGAACTCATCGCCGCCTGCCTTGCCCGCTGCTGGACAGGGGCTCGGCTGTTGGGC
ACTGACAATTCCGTGGTGTTGTCGGGGAAATCATCGTCCTTTCCTTGGCTGCTCGCCTGTGTTGCCACCT
GGATTCTGCGCGGGACGTCCTTCTGCTACGTCCCTTCGGCCCTCAATCCAGCGGACCTTCCTTCCCGCGG
CCTGCTGCCGGCTCTGCGGCCTCTTCCGCGTCTTCGCCTTCGCCCTCAGACGAGTCGGATCTCCCTTTGG
GCCGCCTCCCCGCGTCGACTTTAAGACCAATGACTTACAAGGCAGCTGTAGATCTTAGCCACTTTTTAAA
AGAAAAGGGGGGACTGGAAGGGCTAATTCACTCCCAACGAAGACAAGATCTGCTTTTTGCTTGTACTGGG
TCTCTCTGGTTAGACCAGATCTGAGCCTGGGAGCTCTCTGGCTAACTAGGGAACCCACTGCTTAAGCCTC
AATAAAGCTTGCCTTGAGTGCTTCAAGTAGTGTGTGCCCGTCTGTTGTGTGACTCTGGTAACTAGAGATC
CCTCAGACCCTTTTAGTCAGTGTGGAAAATCTCTAGCAGTACGTATAGTAGTTCATGTCATCTTATTATT
CAGTATTTATAACTTGCAAAGAAATGAATATCAGAGAGTGAGAGGAACTTGTTTATTGCAGCTTATAATG
GTTACAAATAAAGCAATAGCATCACAAATTTCACAAATAAAGCATTTTTTTCACTGCATTCTAGTTGTGG
TTTGTCCAAACTCATCAATGTATCTTATCATGTCTGGCTCTAGCTATCCCGCCCCTAACTCCGCCCATCC
CGCCCCTAACTCCGCCCAGTTCCGCCCATTCTCCGCCCCATGGCTGACTAATTTTTTTTATTTATGCAGA
GGCCGAGGCCGCCTCGGCCTCTGAGCTATTCCAGAAGTAGTGAGGAGGCTTTTTTGGAGGCCTAGGGACG
TACCCAATTCGCCCTATAGTGAGTCGTATTACGCGCGCTCACTGGCCGTCGTTTTACAACGTCGTGACTG
GGAAAACCCTGGCGTTACCCAACTTAATCGCCTTGCAGCACATCCCCCTTTCGCCAGCTGGCGTAATAGC
GAAGAGGCCCGCACCGATCGCCCTTCCCAACAGTTGCGCAGCCTGAATGGCGAATGGG
[124 nt withheld, positions 6989-7112]
C
[91 nt withheld, positions 7114-7204]
A
[49 nt withheld, positions 7206-7254]
CCTTTGACGTTGGAGTCCACGTTCTTT
[37 nt withheld, positions 7282-7318]
ACCCTATCTCGGTCTATTCTTTTGATTTATAAGGGATTTTGCCGATTTCGGCCTATTGGTTAAAAAATGA
GCTGATTTAACAAAAATTTAACGCGAATTTTAACAAAATATTAACGCTTACAATTTAGGTGGCACTTTTC
GGGGAAATGTGCGCGGAACCCCTATTTGTTTATTTTTCTAAATACATTCAAATATGTATCCGCTCATGAG
ACAATAACCCTGATAAATGCTTCAATAATATTGAAAAAGGAAGAGTATGAGTATTCAACATTTCCGTGTC
GCCCTTATTCCCTTTTTTGCGGCATTTTGCCTTCCTGTTTTTGCTCACCCAGAAACGCTGGTGAAAGTAA
AAGATGCTGAAGATCAGTTGGGTGCACGAGTGGGTTACATCGAACTGGATCTCAACAGCGGTAAGATCCT
TGAGAGTTTTCGCCCCGAAGAACGTTTTCCAATGATGAGCACTTTTAAAGTTCTGCTATGTGGCGCGGTA
TTATCCCGTATTGACGCCGGGCAAGAGCAACTCGGTCGCCGCATACACTATTCTCAGAATGACTTGGTTG
AGTACTCACCAGTCACAGAAAAGCATCTTACGGATGGCATGACAGTAAGAGAATTATGCAGTGCTGCCAT
AACCATGAGTGATAACACTGCGGCCAACTTACTTCTGACAACGATCGGAGGACCGAAGGAGCTAACCGCT
TTTTTGCACAACATGGGGGATCATGTAACTCGCCTTGATCGTTGGGAACCGGAGCTGAATGAAGCCATAC
CAAACGACGAGCGTGACACCACGATGCCTGTAGCAATGGCAACAACGTTGCGCAAACTATTAACTGGCGA
ACTACTTACTCTAGCTTCCCGGCAACAATTAATAGACTGGATGGAGGCGGATAAAGTTGCAGGACCACTT
CTGCGCTCGGCCCTTCCGGCTGGCTGGTTTATTGCTGATAAATCTGGAGCCGGTGAGCGTGGGTCTCGCG
GTATCATTGCAGCACTGGGGCCAGATGGTAAGCCCTCCCGTATCGTAGTTATCTACACGACGGGGAGTCA
GGCAACTATGGATGAACGAAATAGACAGATCGCTGAGATAGGTGCCTCACTGATTAAGCATTGGTAACTG
TCAGACCAAGTTTACTCATATATACTTTAGATTGATTTAAAACTTCATTTTTAATTTAAAAGGATCTAGG
TGAAGATCCTTTTTGATAATCTCATGACCAAAATCCCTTAACGTGAGTTTTCGTTCCACTGAGCGTCAGA
CCCCGTAGAAAAGATCAAAGGATCTTCTTGAGATCCTTTTTTTCTGCGCGTAATCTGCTGCTTGCAAACA
AAAAAACCACCGCTACCAGCGGTGGTTTGTTTGCCGGATCAAGAGCTACCAACTCTTTTTCCGAAGGTAA
CTGGCTTCAGCAGAGCGCAGATACCAAATACTGTTCTTCTAGTGTAGCCGTAGTTAGGCCACCACTTCAA
GAACTCTGTAGCACCGCCTACATACCTCGCTCTGCTAATCCTGTTACCAGTGGCTGCTGCCAGTGGCGAT
AAGTCGTGTCTTACCGGGTTGGACTCAAGACGATAGTTACCGGATAAGGCGCAGCGGTCGGGCTGAACGG
GGGGTTCGTGCACACAGCCCAGCTTGGAGCGAACGACCTACACCGAACTGAGATACCTACAGCGTGAGCT
ATGAGAAAGCGCCACGCTTCCCGAAGGGAGAAAGGCGGACAGGTATCCGGTAAGCGGCAGGGTCGGAACA
GGAGAGCGCACGAGGGAGCTTCCAGGGGGAAACGCCTGGTATCTTTATAGTCCTGTCGGGTTTCGCCACC
TCTGACTTGAGCGTCGATTTTTGTGATGCTCGTCAGGGGGGCGGAGCCTATGGAAAAACGCCAGCAACGC
GGCCTTTTTACGGTTCCTGGCCTTTTGCTGGCCTTTTGCTCACATGTTCTTTCCTGCGTTATCCCCTGAT
TCTGTGGATAACCGTATTACCGCCTTTGAGTGAGCTGATACCGCTCGCCGCAGCCGAACGACCGAGCGCA
GCGAGTCAGTGAGCGAGGAAGCGGAAGAGCGCCCAATACGCAAACCGCCTCTCCCCGCGCGTTGGCCGAT
TCATTAATGCAGCTGGCACGACAGGTTTCCCGACTGGAAAGCGGGCAGTGAGCGCAACGCAATTAATGTG
AGTTAGCTCACTCATTAGGCACCCCAGGCTTTACACTTTATGCTTCCGGCTCGTATGTTGTGTGGAATTG
TGAGCGGATAACAATTTCACACAGGAAACAGCTATGACCATGATTACGCCAAGCGCGCAATTAACCCTCA
CTAAAGGGAACAAAAGCTGGAGCTGCAAGC
