>Addgene plasmid #144190 | TFORF2894 | depositor partial sequence | sequence record 284685 | Insert
ACCGCCACCATGGCCGCCAACATGTACAGGGTCGGAGACTACGTCTACTTTGAGAACTCCTCCAGCAACC
CATACCTGATCCGGAGAATCGAGGAGCTCAACAAGACGGCCAATGGGAACGTGGAGGCCAAAGTGGTGTG
CTTCTACCGGAGGCGGGACATCTCCAGCACCCTCATCGCCCTGGCCGACAAGCACGCAACCCTGTCAGTC
TGCTATAAGGCCGGACCGGGGGCGGACAACGGCGAGGAAGGGGAAATAGAAGAGGAAATGGAGAACCCGG
AAATGGTGGACCTGCCCGAGAAACTAAAGCACCAGCTGCGGCATCGGGAGCTGTTCCTCTCCCGGCAGCT
GGAGTCTCTGCCCGCCACGCACATCAGGGGCAAGTGCAGCGTCACCCTGCTCAACGAGACCGAGTCGCTC
AAGTCCTACCTGGAGCGGGAGGATTTCTTCTTCTATTCTCTAGTCTACGACCCACAGCAGAAGACCCTGC
TGGCAGATAAAGGAGAGATTCGAGTAGGAAACCGGTACCAGGCAGACATCACCGACTTGTTAAAAGAAGG
CGAGGAGGATGGCCGAGACCAGTCCAGGTTGGAGACCCAGGTGTGGGAGGCGCACAACCCACTCACAGAC
AAGCAGATCGACCAGTTCCTGGTGGTGGCCCGCTCTGTGGGCACCTTCGCACGGGCCCTGGACTGCAGCA
GCTCCGTCCGACAGCCCAGCCTGCACATGAGCGCCGCAGCTGCCTCCCGAGACATCACCCTGTTCCACGC
CATGGATACTCTCCACAAGAACATCTACGACATCTCCAAGGCCATCTCGGCGCTGGTGCCGCAGGGCGGG
CCCGTGCTCTGCAGGGACGAGATGGAGGAGTGGTCTGCATCAGAGGCCAACCTTTTCGAGGAAGCCCTGG
AAAAATATGGGAAGGATTTCACGGACATTCAGCAAGATTTTCTCCCGTGGAAGTCGCTGACCAGCATCAT
TGAGTACTACTACATGTGGAAGACCACCGACAGATACGTGCAGCAGAAACGCTTGAAAGCAGCTGAAGCT
GAGAGCAAGTTAAAGCAAGTTTATATTCCCAACTATAACAAGCCAAATCCGAACCAAATCAGCGTCAACA
ACGTCAAGGCCGGTGTGGTGAACGGCACGGGGGCGCCGGGCCAGAGCCCTGGGGCTGGCCGGGCCTGCGA
GAGCTGTTACATGTCGTCTCTGCGCATCTTGTTGGACATATTGGAAGAAATATGGTGGCTTGAAAATGCC
AACCCGGTTAGATGGAGAGAGGCCAGGACCAAACCGCAGTAGTAATGAACTAGTCCGTAACTTGAAAGTA
TTTCGATTTCTTGGCTTTATATATCTTGTGGAAAGGACGATTTCCAAGGAGCGCGCCAACGGTG
