>Addgene plasmid #144190 | TFORF2894 | depositor partial sequence | sequence record 284686 | Barcode
TTTCCAAGGAGCGCGCCAACGGTG
